Addgene plasmid #158146: pRS416-BXG-altTAG
Purpose: Dual fluorescent protein reporter (BFP-GFP) for ncAA incorporation (TAG construct)
Depositing lab: James Van Deventer. Depositing organization: Tufts University. Publication: Reporter system architecture affects measurements of noncanonical amino acid incorporation efficiency and fidelity. Potts KA, Stieglitz JT, Lei M, Van Deventer JA. Mol Syst Des Eng. 2020 Feb 1;5(2):573-588. doi: 10.1039/c9me00107g. Epub 2020 Jan 23. PubMed 33791108.
Backbone
  Vector backbone: pRS416
  Backbone manufacturer: Stratagene
  Backbone size w/o insert (bp): 4898
  Total vector size (bp): 7371
  Vector type: Yeast Expression
  Selectable markers: URA3
Growth in bacteria
  Bacterial resistance: Ampicillin, 100 μg/mL
  Growth temperature: 37°C
  Growth strain: DH5alpha
  Copy number: Low Copy
Gene/Insert
  Gene/Insert name: BFP-GFP fragment (w/ TAG codon)
  Insert size (bp): 2500
  Promoter: GAL1-10
  Cloning method: Gibson Cloning
  Sequencing primers: 5′ AGTTAGCTCACTCATTAGGCACCC; 3′ GGATGTGCTGCAAGGCGATTA
Terms and licenses: Academic/Nonprofit Terms; Industry Terms: Not Available to Industry
How to cite: pRS416-BXG-altTAG was a gift from James Van Deventer (Addgene plasmid # 158146 ; http://n2t.net/addgene:158146 ; RRID:Addgene_158146)
