[The description below was written by a language model from this plasmid's Addgene catalogue record and pLannotate feature annotations shown in this document.]
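Description:
pRS416-BXG-altTAG is a yeast expression shuttle plasmid built on the pRS416 backbone. It is a centromeric vector: a CEN6/ARS element keeps it at low, stable copy number in Saccharomyces cerevisiae, and the URA3 marker with its native promoter allows selection in uracil auxotrophs and counterselection with 5-FOA. For propagation in E. coli it carries a ColE1/pUC-type origin and the β-lactamase gene for ampicillin resistance. The remaining backbone features are pBluescript-derived remnants: an f1 origin, lacZα and lac promoter/operator fragments, T3 and T7 promoters, and split portions of the multiple cloning site flanking the insert. The catalogue lists a total size of 7,371 bp, while the sequenced record is 7,359 nt.

The payload is a dual fluorescent protein reporter under galactose-inducible control. The record names the promoter as GAL1-10, and the annotation detects the GAL1 promoter immediately upstream of the insert across the circular junction. The reading frame consists of TagBFP, a short linker region of about 40 nt, superfolder GFP and a C-terminal polyhistidine tag. The insert is described as containing an amber (TAG) stop codon, and the "altTAG" name suggests an alternative placement of that codon, but its exact position is not annotated or stated in the record. In reporters of this type, the upstream blue protein reports overall expression. Green fluorescence appears only when the TAG codon is read through by an orthogonal suppressor tRNA/aminoacyl-tRNA synthetase pair supplied separately. The GFP-to-BFP ratio therefore provides a normalised measure of the efficiency and fidelity of noncanonical amino acid incorporation in yeast, which is the stated purpose of the construct.
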