Features (pLannotate 1.2.2; 23 found; start..end, strand, type, name):
     47..745     +  CDS            TagBFP: TagBFP is a basic (constitutively fluorescent) blue fluorescent protein published in 2008, derived from Entacmaea quadricolor. It is reported to be a very rapidly-maturing monomer with very low acid sensitivity.
    788..1498    +  CDS            Superfolder GFP: Superfolder GFP is a basic (constitutively fluorescent) green fluorescent protein published in 2005, derived from Aequorea victoria. It is reported to be a very rapidly-maturing weak dimer.
   1505..1522    +  CDS            9xHis (fragment): 9xHis affinity tag
   1858..1884    +  misc_feature   MCS (fragment): pBluescript multiple cloning site
   1893..1911    -  promoter       T7 promoter: promoter for bacteriophage T7 RNA polymerase
   1919..2074    +  CDS            lacZα (fragment): LacZα fragment of β-galactosidase; lacZ fragment
   2078..2506    +  rep_origin     f1 ori (sequence partly withheld): f1 bacteriophage origin of replication; arrow indicates direction of (+) strand synthesis
   2534..2585    -  misc_feature   bom (fragment): basis of mobility region from pBR322
   2664..3467    -  CDS            URA3: orotidine-5'-phosphate decarboxylase, required for uracil biosynthesis; S. cerevisiae URA3; yeast auxotrophic marker, counterselectable with 5-fluoroorotic acid (5-FOA)
   3468..3683    -  promoter       URA3 promoter: S. cerevisiae URA3
   3691..3740    -  misc_feature   bom (fragment): basis of mobility region from pBR322
   3842..3877    -  CDS            rop (fragment): Rop protein, which maintains plasmids at low copy number; rop
   3945..4448    -  misc_feature   CEN/ARS: S. cerevisiae CEN6 centromere fused to an autonomously replicating sequence
   4485..4589    +  promoter       AmpR promoter: bla
   4590..5450    +  CDS            AmpR: β-lactamase; bla; confers resistance to ampicillin, carbenicillin, and related antibiotics
   5621..6209    +  rep_origin     ori: high-copy-number ColE1/pMB1/pBR322/pUC origin of replication
   6392..6484    +  CDS            lacI (fragment): lac repressor; lacI; The lac repressor binds to the lac operator to inhibit transcription in E. coli. This inhibition can be relieved by adding lactose or isopropyl-β-D-thiogalactopyranoside (IPTG).
   6497..6518    +  protein_bind   CAP binding site: CAP binding activates transcription in the presence of cAMP. E. coli catabolite activator protein
   6533..6563    +  promoter       lac promoter: promoter for the E. coli lac operon
   6571..6587    +  protein_bind   lac operator: The lac repressor binds to the lac operator to inhibit transcription in E. coli. This inhibition can be relieved by adding lactose or isopropyl-β-D-thiogalactopyranoside (IPTG). lac repressor encoded by lacI
   6632..6650    +  promoter       T3 promoter: promoter for bacteriophage T3 RNA polymerase
   6663..6692    +  misc_feature   MCS (fragment): pBluescript multiple cloning site
   6918..7359    +  promoter       GAL1 promoter: S. cerevisiae GAL1; inducible promoter, regulated by Gal4
>Addgene plasmid #158146 | pRS416-BXG-altTAG | addgene full sequence | sequence record 319885 | Addgene NGS Result
AAAAAACCCCGGATCGAATTCCCTACTTCATACATTTTCAATTAAGATGAGCGAGCTGATTAAGGAGAAC
ATGCACATGAAGCTGTACATGGAGGGCACCGTGGACAACCATCACTTCAAGTGCACATCCGAGGGCGAAG
GCAAGCCCTACGAGGGCACCCAGACCATGAGAATCAAGGTGGTCGAGGGCGGCCCTCTCCCCTTCGCCTT
CGACATCCTGGCTACTAGCTTCCTCTACGGCAGCAAGACCTTCATCAACCACACCCAGGGCATCCCCGAC
TTCTTCAAGCAGTCCTTCCCTGAGGGCTTCACATGGGAGAGAGTCACCACATACGAAGACGGGGGCGTGC
TGACCGCTACCCAGGACACCAGCCTCCAGGACGGCTGCCTCATCTACAACGTCAAGATCAGAGGGGTGAA
CTTCACATCCAACGGCCCTGTGATGCAGAAGAAAACACTCGGCTGGGAGGCCTTCACCGAGACGCTGTAC
CCCGCTGACGGCGGCCTGGAAGGCAGAAACGACATGGCCCTGAAGCTCGTGGGCGGGAGCCATCTGATCG
CAAACGCCAAGACCACATATAGATCCAAGAAACCCGCTAAGAACCTCAAGATGCCTGGCGTCTACTATGT
GGACTACAGACTGGAAAGAATCAAGGAGGCCAACAACGAGACCTACGTCGAGCAGCACGAGGTGGCAGTG
GCCAGATACTGCGACCTCCCTAGCAAACTGGGGCACAAGCTTAATATGGGATAGGCTGGCTCCGCTGCTG
GTTCTGGCGAATACGCATCCAAGGGCGAGGAGCTCTTTACTGGCGTAGTACCAATTCTCGTAGAGCTCGA
TGGCGATGTAAATGGCCATAAGTTTTCCGTACGCGGCGAGGGCGAGGGCGATGCAACTAACGGCAAGCTC
ACTCTCAAGTTTATTTGTACTACTGGCAAGCTCCCAGTACCATGGCCAACTCTCGTAACTACTCTGACCT
ATGGCGTACAATGTTTTTCCCGCTATCCAGATCACATGAAGCAACATGATTTTTTTAAGTCCGCAATGCC
AGAGGGCTATGTACAAGAGCGCACTATTAGCTTTAAGGATGATGGCACCTATAAGACTCGCGCAGAGGTA
AAGTTTGAGGGCGATACTCTCGTAAATCGCATTGAGCTCAAGGGCATTGATTTTAAGGAGGATGGCAATA
TTCTCGGCCATAAGCTGGAGTATAATTTCAATTCCCATAATGTATATATTACCGCAGATAAGCAAAAGAA
TGGCATTAAGGCGAATTTTAAGATTCGCCATAATGTGGAGGATGGCTCCGTACAACTCGCAGATCATTAT
CAACAAAATACTCCAATTGGCGATGGCCCAGTACTCCTCCCAGATAATCATTATCTCTCCACTCAATCCG
TGCTCTCCAAAGATCCAAATGAGAAGCGCGATCACATGGTACTCCTGGAGTTTGTAACTGCAGCAGGCAT
TACTCATGGCATGGATGAGCTCTATAAGCTCGAGCACCACCACCACCACCACTAATAATAGCTCGAGATC
TGATAACAACAGTGTAGATGTAACAAAATCGACTTTGTTCCCACTGTACTTTTAGCTCGTACAAAATACA
ATATACTTTTCATTTCTCCGTAAACAACATGTTTTCCCATGTAATATCCTTTTCTATTTTTCGTTCCGTT
ACCAACTTTACACATACTTTATATAGCTATTCACTTCTATACACTAAAAAACTAAGACAATTTTAATTTT
GCTGCCTGCCATATTTCAATTTGTTATAAATTCCTATAATTTATCCTATTAGTAGCTAAAAAAAGATGAA
TGTGAATCGAATCCTAAGAGAATTGAGCTCCAATTCGGTCGACCTCGAGGGGGGGCCCGGTACCCAATTC
GCCCTATAGTGAGTCGTATTACGCGCGCTCACTGGCCGTCGTTTTACAACGTCGTGACTGGGAAAACCCT
GGCGTTACCCAACTTAATCGCCTTGCAGCACATCCCCCTTTCGCCAGCTGGCGTAATAGCGAAGAGGCCC
GCACCGATCGCCCTTCCCAACAGTTGCGCAGCCTGAATGGCGAATGG
[124 nt withheld, positions 2078-2201]
C
[91 nt withheld, positions 2203-2293]
A
[49 nt withheld, positions 2295-2343]
CCTTTGACGTTGGAGTCCACGTTCTTT
[37 nt withheld, positions 2371-2407]
ACCCTATCTCGGTCTATTCTTTTGATTTATAAGGGATTTTGCCGATTTCGGCCTATTGGTTAAAAAATGA
GCTGATTTAACAAAAATTTAACGCGAATTTTAACAAAATATTAACGCTTACAATTTCCTGATGCGGTATT
TTCTCCTTACGCATCTGTGCGGTATTTCACACCGCATAGGGTAATAACTGATATAATTAAATTGAAGCTC
TAATTTGTGAGTTTAGTATACATGCATTTACTTATAATACAGTTTTTTAGTTTTGCTGGCCGCATCTTCT
CAAATATGCTTCCCAGCCTGCTTTTCTGTAACGTTCACCCTCTACCTTAGCATCCCTTCCCTTTGCAAAT
AGTCCTCTTCCAACAATAATAATGTCAGATCCTGTAGAGACCACATCATCCACGGTTCTATACTGTTGAC
CCAATGCGTCTCCCTTGTCATCTAAACCCACACCGGGTGTCATAATCAACCAATCGTAACCTTCATCTCT
TCCACCCATGTCTCTTTGAGCAATAAAGCCGATAACAAAATCTTTGTCGCTCTTCGCAATGTCAACAGTA
CCCTTAGTATATTCTCCAGTAGATAGGGAGCCCTTGCATGACAATTCTGCTAACATCAAAAGGCCTCTAG
GTTCCTTTGTTACTTCTTCTGCCGCCTGCTTCAAACCGCTAACAATACCTGGGCCCACCACACCGTGTGC
ATTCGTAATGTCTGCCCATTCTGCTATTCTGTATACACCCGCAGAGTACTGCAATTTGACTGTATTACCA
ATGTCAGCAAATTTTCTGTCTTCGAAGAGTAAAAAATTGTACTTGGCGGATAATGCCTTTAGCGGCTTAA
CTGTGCCCTCCATGGAAAAATCAGTCAAGATATCCACATGTGTTTTTAGTAAACAAATTTTGGGACCTAA
TGCTTCAACTAACTCCAGTAATTCCTTGGTGGTACGAACATCCAATGAAGCACACAAGTTTGTTTGCTTT
TCGTGCATGATATTAAATAGCTTGGCAGCAACAGGACTAGGATGAGTAGCAGCACGTTCCTTATATGTAG
CTTTCGACATGATTTATCTTCGTTTCCTGCAGGTTTTTGTTCTGTGCAGTTGGGTTAAGAATACTGGGCA
ATTTCATGTTTCTTCAACACTACATATGCGTATATATACCAATCTAAGTCTGTGCTCCTTCCTTCGTTCT
TCCTTCTGTTCGGAGATTACCGAATCAAAAAAATTTCAAGGAAACCGAAATCAAAAAAAAGAATAAAAAA
AAAATGATGAATTGAAAAGGTGGTATGGTGCACTCTCAGTACAATCTGCTCTGATGCCGCATAGTTAAGC
CAGCCCCGACACCCGCCAACACCCGCTGACGCGCCCTGACGGGCTTGTCTGCTCCCGGCATCCGCTTACA
GACAAGCTGTGACCGTCTCCGGGAGCTGCATGTGTCAGAGGTTTTCACCGTCATCACCGAAACGCGCGAG
ACGAAAGGGCCTCGTGATACGCCTATTTTTATAGGTTAATGTCATGATAATAATGGTTTCTTAGACGGAT
CGCTTGCCTGTAACTTACACGCGCCTCGTATCTTTTAATGATGGAATAATTTGGGAATTTACTCTGTGTT
TATTTATTTTTATGTTTTGTATTTGGATTTTAGAAAGTAAATAAAGAAGGTAGAAGAGTTACGGAATGAA
GAAAAAAAAATAAACAAAGGTTTAAAAAATTTCAACAAAAAGCGTACTTTACATATATATTTATTAGACA
AGAAAAGCAGATTAAATAGATATACATTCGATTAACGATAAGTAAAATGTAAAATCACAGGATTTTCGTG
TGTGGTCTTCTACACAGACAAGATGAAACAATTCGGCATTAATACCTGAGAGCAGGAAGAGCAAGATAAA
AGGTAGTATTTGTTGGCGATCCCCCTAGAGTCTTTTACATCTTCGGAAAACAAAAACTATTTTTTCTTTA
ATTTCTTTTTTTACTTTCTATTTTTAATTTATATATTTATATTAAAAAATTTAAATTATAATTATTTTTA
TAGCACGTGATGAAAAGGACCCAGGTGGCACTTTTCGGGGAAATGTGCGCGGAACCCCTATTTGTTTATT
TTTCTAAATACATTCAAATATGTATCCGCTCATGAGACAATAACCCTGATAAATGCTTCAATAATATTGA
AAAAGGAAGAGTATGAGTATTCAACATTTCCGTGTCGCCCTTATTCCCTTTTTTGCGGCATTTTGCCTTC
CTGTTTTTGCTCACCCAGAAACGCTGGTGAAAGTAAAAGATGCTGAAGATCAGTTGGGTGCACGAGTGGG
TTACATCGAACTGGATCTCAACAGCGGTAAGATCCTTGAGAGTTTTCGCCCCGAAGAACGTTTTCCAATG
ATGAGCACTTTTAAAGTTCTGCTATGTGGCGCGGTATTATCCCGTATTGACGCCGGGCAAGAGCAACTCG
GTCGCCGCATACACTATTCTCAGAATGACTTGGTTGAGTACTCACCAGTCACAGAAAAGCATCTTACGGA
TGGCATGACAGTAAGAGAATTATGCAGTGCTGCCATAACCATGAGTGATAACACTGCGGCCAACTTACTT
CTGACAACGATCGGAGGACCGAAGGAGCTAACCGCTTTTTTGCACAACATGGGGGATCATGTAACTCGCC
TTGATCGTTGGGAACCGGAGCTGAATGAAGCCATACCAAACGACGAGCGTGACACCACGATGCCTGTAGC
AATGGCAACAACGTTGCGCAAACTATTAACTGGCGAACTACTTACTCTAGCTTCCCGGCAACAATTAATA
GACTGGATGGAGGCGGATAAAGTTGCAGGACCACTTCTGCGCTCGGCCCTTCCGGCTGGCTGGTTTATTG
CTGATAAATCTGGAGCCGGTGAGCGTGGGTCTCGCGGTATCATTGCAGCACTGGGGCCAGATGGTAAGCC
CTCCCGTATCGTAGTTATCTACACGACGGGGAGTCAGGCAACTATGGATGAACGAAATAGACAGATCGCT
GAGATAGGTGCCTCACTGATTAAGCATTGGTAACTGTCAGACCAAGTTTACTCATATATACTTTAGATTG
ATTTAAAACTTCATTTTTAATTTAAAAGGATCTAGGTGAAGATCCTTTTTGATAATCTCATGACCAAAAT
CCCTTAACGTGAGTTTTCGTTCCACTGAGCGTCAGACCCCGTAGAAAAGATCAAAGGATCTTCTTGAGAT
CCTTTTTTTCTGCGCGTAATCTGCTGCTTGCAAACAAAAAAACCACCGCTACCAGCGGTGGTTTGTTTGC
CGGATCAAGAGCTACCAACTCTTTTTCCGAAGGTAACTGGCTTCAGCAGAGCGCAGATACCAAATACTGT
TCTTCTAGTGTAGCCGTAGTTAGGCCACCACTTCAAGAACTCTGTAGCACCGCCTACATACCTCGCTCTG
CTAATCCTGTTACCAGTGGCTGCTGCCAGTGGCGATAAGTCGTGTCTTACCGGGTTGGACTCAAGACGAT
AGTTACCGGATAAGGCGCAGCGGTCGGGCTGAACGGGGGGTTCGTGCACACAGCCCAGCTTGGAGCGAAC
GACCTACACCGAACTGAGATACCTACAGCGTGAGCTATGAGAAAGCGCCACGCTTCCCGAAGGGAGAAAG
GCGGACAGGTATCCGGTAAGCGGCAGGGTCGGAACAGGAGAGCGCACGAGGGAGCTTCCAGGGGGAAACG
CCTGGTATCTTTATAGTCCTGTCGGGTTTCGCCACCTCTGACTTGAGCGTCGATTTTTGTGATGCTCGTC
AGGGGGGCGGAGCCTATGGAAAAACGCCAGCAACGCGGCCTTTTTACGGTTCCTGGCCTTTTGCTGGCCT
TTTGCTCACATGTTCTTTCCTGCGTTATCCCCTGATTCTGTGGATAACCGTATTACCGCCTTTGAGTGAG
CTGATACCGCTCGCCGCAGCCGAACGACCGAGCGCAGCGAGTCAGTGAGCGAGGAAGCGGAAGAGCGCCC
AATACGCAAACCGCCTCTCCCCGCGCGTTGGCCGATTCATTAATGCAGCTGGCACGACAGGTTTCCCGAC
TGGAAAGCGGGCAGTGAGCGCAACGCAATTAATGTGAGTTAGCTCACTCATTAGGCACCCCAGGCTTTAC
ACTTTATGCTTCCGGCTCGTATGTTGTGTGGAATTGTGAGCGGATAACAATTTCACACAGGAAACAGCTA
TGACCATGATTACGCCAAGCGCGCAATTAACCCTCACTAAAGGGAACAAAAGCTGGAGCTCCACCGCGGT
GGCGGCCGCTCTAGAGCTGGTACCAATTCCTTGAATTTTCAAAAATTCTTACTTTTTTTTTGGATGGACG
CAAAGAAGTTTAATAATCATATTACATGGCATTACCACCATATACATATCCATATCTAATCTTACTTATA
TGTTGTGGAAATGTAAAGAGCCCCATTATCTTAGCCTAAAAAAACCTTCTCTTTGGAACTTTCAGTAATA
CGCTTAACTGCTCATTGCTATATTGAAGTACGGATTAGAAGCCGCCGAGCGGGTGACAGCCCTCCGAAGG
AAGACTCTCCTCCGTGCGTCCTCGTCTTCACCGGTCGCGTTCCTGAAACGCAGATGTGCCTCGCGCCGCA
CTGCTCCGAACAATAAAGATTCTACAATACTAGCTTTTATGGTTATGAAGAGGAAAAATTGGCAGTAACC
TGGCCCCACAAACCTTCAAATGAACGAATCAAATTAACAACCATAGGATGATAATGCGATTAGTTTTTTA
GCCTTATTTCTGGGGTAATTAATCAGCGAAGCGATGATTTTTGATCTATTAACAGATATATAAATGCAAA
AACTGCATAACCACTTTAACTAATACTTTCAACATTTTCGGTTTGTATTACTTCTTATTCAAATGTAATA
AAAGTATCAACAAAAAATTGTTAATATACCTCTATACTTTAACGTCAAGGAG
